>Addgene plasmid #195340 | 6xHis-MBP-BrCas12b-FNLDTA | addgene full sequence | sequence record 385915 | Addgene NGS Result
CAAGGAGATGGCGCCCAACAGTCCCCCGGCCACGGGGCCTGCCACCATACCCACGCCGAAACAAGCGCTC
ATGAGCCCGAAGTGGCGAGCCCGATCTTCCCCATCGGTGATGTCGGCGATATAGGCGCCAGCAACCGCAC
CTGTGGCGCCGGTGATGCCGGCCACGATGCGTCCGGCGTAGAGGATCGAGATCTCGATCCCGCGAAATTA
ATACGACTCACTATAGGGGAATTGTGAGCGGATAACAATTCCCCTCTAGAAATAATTTTGTTTAACTTTA
AGAAGGAGATATACCATGGGTTCTTCTCACCATCACCATCACCATGGTTCTTCTATGAAAATCGAAGAAG
GTAAACTGGTAATCTGGATTAACGGCGATAAAGGCTATAACGGTCTCGCTGAAGTCGGTAAGAAATTCGA
GAAAGATACCGGAATTAAAGTCACCGTTGAGCATCCGGATAAACTGGAAGAGAAATTCCCACAGGTTGCG
GCAACTGGCGATGGCCCTGACATTATCTTCTGGGCACACGACCGCTTTGGTGGCTACGCTCAATCTGGCC
TGTTGGCTGAAATCACCCCGGACAAAGCGTTCCAGGACAAGCTGTATCCGTTTACCTGGGATGCCGTACG
TTACAACGGCAAGCTGATTGCTTACCCGATCGCTGTTGAAGCGTTATCGCTGATTTATAACAAAGATCTG
CTGCCGAACCCGCCAAAAACCTGGGAAGAGATCCCGGCGCTGGATAAAGAACTGAAAGCGAAAGGTAAGA
GCGCGCTGATGTTCAACCTGCAAGAACCGTACTTCACCTGGCCGCTGATTGCTGCTGACGGGGGTTATGC
GTTCAAGTATGAAAACGGCAAGTACGACATTAAAGACGTGGGCGTGGATAACGCTGGCGCGAAAGCGGGT
CTGACCTTCCTGGTTGACCTGATTAAAAACAAACACATGAATGCAGACACCGATTACTCCATCGCAGAAG
CTGCCTTTAATAAAGGCGAAACAGCGATGACCATCAACGGCCCGTGGGCATGGTCCAACATCGACACCAG
CAAAGTGAATTATGGTGTAACGGTACTGCCGACCTTCAAGGGTCAACCATCCAAACCGTTCGTTGGCGTG
CTGAGCGCAGGTATTAACGCCGCCAGTCCGAACAAAGAGCTGGCAAAAGAGTTCCTCGAAAACTATCTGC
TGACTGATGAAGGTCTGGAAGCGGTTAATAAAGACAAACCGCTGGGTGCCGTAGCGCTGAAGTCTTACGA
GGAAGAGTTGGCGAAAGATCCACGTATTGCCGCCACTATGGAAAACGCCCAGAAAGGTGAAATCATGCCG
AACATCCCGCAGATGTCCGCTTTCTGGTATGCCGTGCGTACTGCGGTGATCAACGCCGCCAGCGGTCGTC
AGACTGTCGATGAAGCCCTGAAAGACGCGCAGACTAATGGGATCGAGGAAAACCTGTACTTCCAATCCAA
TATGCCCGTAAGGTCATTTAAAGTTAAGCTAGTGACTCGGTCTGGCGATGCGGAGCACATGCTGCAACTG
CGTAGGGGGCTGTGGAAAACCCATGAAATCGTAAATCAGGGCATTGCGTACTACATGAACAAGTTGGCGC
TGATGCGTCAAGAACCGTATGCTGGTAAAAGCCGTGAGGTTGTTCGTTTGGAGCTGCTGCATAGCCTGCG
TGCACAGCAGAAACGTAATAACTGGACCGGCGACGCCGGTACGGATGATGAAATTCTGAACCTGAGCCGT
CGCCTGTACGAGTTGCTCGTGCCGAGCGCGATCGGCGAGAAGGGCGATGCGCAGATGTTATCTCGCAAGT
TTCTGTCGCCGCTGGTTGATCCGAATTCTGAAGGTGGTAAAGGCACGGCGAAGTCCGGCCGTAAGCCGCG
TTGGATGAAAATGCGGGAGGAGGGTCATCCGGATTGGGAAGCTGAACGCGAGAAGGACCGCGCAAAGAAA
GCAGCGGACCCGACTGCGTCTATTCTGAATGATTTGGAAGCGTTTGGTCTGCGTCCGCTGTTCCCGCTGT
TCACCGACGAGCAAAAAGGCATCCAGTGGCTGCCGAAACAAAAACGTCAGTTCGTGCGTACCTGGGATCG
TGATATGTTTCAGCAGGCTCTGGAGCGTATGCTGTCCTGGGAGTCCTGGAACCGCCGTGTCGCCGAGGAA
TATCAGAAGCTGCAGGCTCAACGTGACGAGTTGTACGCAAAATATCTGGCCGATGGTGGTGCCTGGCTGG
AAGCGTTACAAAGCTTTGAGAAGCAGCGTGAAGTTGAACTGGCTGAGGAGTCTTTTGCCGCTAAATCCGA
ATATCTGATCACCCGACGACAAATTCGCGGTTGGAAACAGGTGTACGAAAAGTGGTCACAACTGCCAGAG
CACGCCGCCCAAGAACAATTCTGGCAAGTTGTAGCGGACGTACAGACGTCTCTGCCTGGTGCGTTTGGTG
ACCCAAAAGTTTACCAGTTTCTGAGCCAGCCGGAGCATCACCACATCTGGCGCGGTTACCCGAACCGACT
ATTCCACTATTCTGATTACAACGGTGTTCGCAAGAAGCTGCAAAGAGCGCGTCACGATGCGACTTTTACC
TTGCCGGACCCGGTTGAACACCCGCTTTGGATCAGATTCGATGCGCGTGGTGGTAATATTCATGATTATG
AGATCAGCCAGAATGGCAAGCAATATCAAGTTACCTTCTCCCGCCTCCTGTGGCCTGAAAATGAAACCTG
GGTGGAGCGTGAAAACGTTACCGTTGCAATCGGGGCAAGCCAGCAGCTTAAGCGTCAGATTCGGTTGGAC
GGCTACGCCGATAAAAAGCAGAAGGTACGTTATCGTGACTACTCTAGCGGCATCGAGCTGACCGGTGTTC
TGGGTGGTGCGAAGATCCAGTTCGACCGTCGTCACCTGCGCAAAGCAAGTAATCGTTTAGCCGACGGTGA
AACCGGCCCTGTGTACCTGAACGTGGTGGTCGATATCGAGCCGTTTCTGGCTATGCGCAACGGTCGTCTA
CAAACGCCGATTGGCCAAGTGCTGCAAGTCGTGACCAAGGACTGGCCGAAGGTGACGGGTTATAAACCGG
CTGAGCTGATCAGCTGGATTCAAAACAGCCCGCTGGCGGTGGGTACAGGCGTCAACACCATTGAGGCGGG
TATGCGCGTTATGAGTGTTGATCTGGGTCAAAGAAGCGCAGCTGCTGTGAGCATTTTCGAGGTCATGCGC
CAGAAACCGGCGGAACAGGAAACCAAACTCTTCTATCCGATTGCTGTGACCGGTCTGTATGCGGTGCATC
GTCGTAGTTTGCTGCTGCGTCTTCCAGGCGAGAAAATTAGCGACGAAATCGAACAGCAACGTAAAATCAG
AGCCCATGCTCGTAGCTTGGTGCGCTACCAGATCCGTCTGCTTGCGGACGTACTGCGTCTCCACACCCGT
GGCACCGCGGAACAGAGACGTGCGAAACTGGATGAATTGCTGGCTACCCTGCAAACGAAACAAGAGTTAG
ATCAGAAGTTATGGCAAACTGAGTTGGAAAAGCTGTTCGACTACATTCACGAACCGGCGGAGCGCTGGCA
GCAGGCGCTGGTGGCGGCGCACCGTACCTTGGAGCCGGTTATCGGTCAGGCAGTTCGTCATTGGCGTAAG
TCCCTCCGCATTGATCGTAAGGGCTTGGCGGGCATGAGCATGTGGAACATTGAAGAGTTGGAGGAAACCC
GGAAGTTGTTGATCGCATGGAGCAAACATTCCAGGGTCCCCGGCGAGCCGAACCGTCTGGACAAAGAAGA
AACGTTTGCACCGCAGCAGCTCCAACATATCCAAAACGTCAAAGACGACCGCTTGAAGCAGATGGCAAAT
CTGATTGTGATGACCGCCTTGGGCTACAAGTACGATGAGGCCGAGAAACAATGGAAAGAGGCGTATCCGG
CGTGTCAGATGATTCTGTTCGAAGATCTAAGCCGCTACCGCTTTGCGCTGGACCGACCGCGTCGCGAGAA
CAACCGGTTAATGAAATGGGCACACAGAAGTATCCCGCGTCTGGTTTATCTGCAAGGTGAATTGTTCGGC
ATCCAGGTGGGTGTGGTTTATTCGGCGTATAGCAGCCGTTTCCATGCTAAAACTGGTGCGCCAGGCATTC
GCTGCCACGCGCTGAAAGAAGAAGACCTGCAACCGAACAGCTACGTGGTGAAGCAACTGATTAAAGACGG
CTTTATCCGTGAGGACCAGACCGGTTCCCTTAAGCCGGGTCAGATTGTACCGTGGTCTGGCGGTGAACTG
TTCGTTACCTTAGCCGACCGTTCCGGCAGCCGTTTGGCCGTGATCCACGCCGACATCAATGCAGCGCAGA
ATCTGCAAAAGAGATTCTGGCAACAGAACACCGAGATCTTTCGTGTGCCGTGCAAAGTGACTACGTCCGG
TCTGATACCGGCATACGACAAGATGAAAAAGTTATTCGGCAAAGGCTATTTCGCAAAGATCAACCAGACG
GACACCAGCGAAGTGTACGTTTGGGAACACAGCGAAAAGATGAAGGGCAAAACGACCCCGGCGGACCCAG
CAGAAGAAGGAGTTTTTGATGAGTCCCTGACCGACGAGATGGAAGAGCTTGAAGACAGCCAAGAGGGTTA
CAAGACCCTGTTCCGTGATCCGTCGGGCTTTTTTTGGTCGAGCGATCGCTGGCTGCCGCAGAAAGAGTTC
TGGTTTTGGGTTAAACGCCGTATCGAGAAGAAACTGCGCGAGCAGCTCCAGCACCACCACCACCACCACT
GAGATCCGGCTGCTAACAAAGCCCGAAAGGAAGCTGAGTTGGCTGCTGCCACCGCTGAGCAATAACTAGC
ATAACCCCTTGGGGCCTCTAAACGGGTCTTGAGGGGTTTTTTGCTGAAAGGAGGAACTATATCCGGATTG
GCGAATGGG
[124 nt withheld, positions 4910-5033]
C
[91 nt withheld, positions 5035-5125]
A
[49 nt withheld, positions 5127-5175]
CCTTTGACGTTGGAGTCCACGTTCTTT
[37 nt withheld, positions 5203-5239]
ACCCTATCTCGGTCTATTCTTTTGATTTATAAGGGATTTTGCCGATTTCGGCCTATTGGTTAAAAAATGA
GCTGATTTAACAAAAATTTAACGCGAATTTTAACAAACTAGTAACGTTTACAATTTCAGGTGGCACTTTT
CGGGGAAATGTGCGCGGAACCCCTATTTGTTTATTTTTCTAAATACATTCAAATATGTATCCGCTCATGA
ATTAATTCTTAGAAAAACTCATCGAGCATCAAATGAAACTGCAATTTATTCATATCAGGATTATCAATAC
CATATTTTTGAAAAAGCCGTTTCTGTAATGAAGGAGAAAACTCACCGAGGCAGTTCCATAGGATGGCAAG
ATCCTGGTATCGGTCTGCGATTCCGACTCGTCCAACATCAATACAACCTATTAATTTCCCCTCGTCAAAA
ATAAGGTTATCAAGTGAGAAATCACCATGAGTGACGACTGAATCCGGTGAGAATGGCAAAAGTTTATGCA
TTTCTTTCCAGACTTGTTCAACAGGCCAGCCATTACGCTCGTCATCAAAATCACTCGCATCAACCAAACC
GTTATTCATTCGTGATTGCGCCTGAGCGAGACGAAATACGCGATCGCTGTTAAAAGGACAATTACAAACA
GGAATCGAATGCAACCGGCGCAGGAACACTGCCAGCGCATCAACAATGTTTTCACCTGAATCAGGATATT
CTTCTAATACCTGGAATGCTGTTTTCCCGGGGATCGCAGTGGTGAGTAACCATGCATCATCAGGAGTACG
GATAAAATGCTTGATGGTCGGAAGAGGCATAAATTCCGTCAGCCAGTTTAGTCTGACCATCTCATCTGTA
ACATCATTGGCAACGCTACCTTTGCCATGTTTCAGAAACAACTCTGGCGCATCGGGCTTCCCATACAATC
GATAGATTGTCGCACCTGATTGCCCGACATTATCGCGAGCCCATTTATACCCATATAAATCAGCATCCAT
GTTGGAATTTAATCGCGGCCTAGAGCAAGACGTTTCCCGTTGAATATGGCTCATAACACCCCTTGTATTA
CTGTTTATGTAAGCAGACAGTTTTATTGTTCATGACCAAAATCCCTTAACGTGAGTTTTCGTTCCACTGA
GCGTCAGACCCCGTAGAAAAGATCAAAGGATCTTCTTGAGATCCTTTTTTTCTGCGCGTAATCTGCTGCT
TGCAAACAAAAAAACCACCGCTACCAGCGGTGGTTTGTTTGCCGGATCAAGAGCTACCAACTCTTTTTCC
GAAGGTAACTGGCTTCAGCAGAGCGCAGATACCAAATACTGTCCTTCTAGTGTAGCCGTAGTTAGGCCAC
CACTTCAAGAACTCTGTAGCACCGCCTACATACCTCGCTCTGCTAATCCTGTTACCAGTGGCTGCTGCCA
GTGGCGATAAGTCGTGTCTTACCGGGTTGGACTCAAGACGATAGTTACCGGATAAGGCGCAGCGGTCGGG
CTGAACGGGGGGTTCGTGCACACAGCCCAGCTTGGAGCGAACGACCTACACCGAACTGAGATACCTACAG
CGTGAGCTATGAGAAAGCGCCACGCTTCCCGAAGGGAGAAAGGCGGACAGGTATCCGGTAAGCGGCAGGG
TCGGAACAGGAGAGCGCACGAGGGAGCTTCCAGGGGGAAACGCCTGGTATCTTTATAGTCCTGTCGGGTT
TCGCCACCTCTGACTTGAGCGTCGATTTTTGTGATGCTCGTCAGGGGGGCGGAGCCTATGGAAAAACGCC
AGCAACGCGGCCTTTTTACGGTTCCTGGCCTTTTGCTGGCCTTTTGCTCACATGTTCTTTCCTGCGTTAT
CCCCTGATTCTGTGGATAACCGTATTACCGCCTTTGAGTGAGCTGATACCGCTCGCCGCAGCCGAACGAC
CGAGCGCAGCGAGTCAGTGAGCGAGGAAGCGGAAGAGCGCCTGATGCGGTATTTTCTCCTTACGCATCTG
TGCGGTATTTCACACCGCAATGGTGCACTCTCAGTACAATCTGCTCTGATGCCGCATAGTTAAGCCAGTA
TACACTCCGCTATCGCTACGTGACTGGGTCATGGCTGCGCCCCGACACCCGCCAACACCCGCTGACGCGC
CCTGACGGGCTTGTCTGCTCCCGGCATCCGCTTACAGACAAGCTGTGACCGTCTCCGGGAGCTGCATGTG
TCAGAGGTTTTCACCGTCATCACCGAAACGCGCGAGGCAGCTGCGGTAAAGCTCATCAGCGTGGTCGTGA
AGCGATTCACAGATGTCTGCCTGTTCATCCGCGTCCAGCTCGTTGAGTTTCTCCAGAAGCGTTAATGTCT
GGCTTCTGATAAAGCGGGCCATGTTAAGGGCGGTTTTTTCCTGTTTGGTCACTGATGCCTCCGTGTAAGG
GGGATTTCTGTTCATGGGGGTAATGATACCGATGAAACGAGAGAGGATGCTCACGATACGGGTTACTGAT
GATGAACATGCCCGGTTACTGGAACGTTGTGAGGGTAAACAACTGGCGGTATGGATGCGGCGGGACCAGA
GAAAAATCACTCAGGGTCAATGCCAGCGCTTCGTTAATACAGATGTAGGTGTTCCACAGGGTAGCCAGCA
GCATCCTGCGATGCAGATCCGGAACATAATGGTGCAGGGCGCTGACTTCCGCGTTTCCAGACTTTACGAA
ACACGGAAACCGAAGACCATTCATGTTGTTGCTCAGGTCGCAGACGTTTTGCAGCAGCAGTCGCTTCACG
TTCGCTCGCGTATCGGTGATTCATTCTGCTAACCAGTAAGGCAACCCCGCCAGCCTAGCCGGGTCCTCAA
CGACAGGAGCACGATCATGCGCACCCGTGGGGCCGCCATGCCGGCGATAATGGCCTGCTTCTCGCCGAAA
CGTTTGGTGGCGGGACCAGTGACGAAGGCTTGAGCGAGGGCGTGCAAGATTCCGAATACCGCAAGCGACA
GGCCGATCATCGTCGCGCTCCAGCGAAAGCGGTCCTCGCCGAAAATGACCCAGAGCGCTGCCGGCACCTG
TCCTACGAGTTGCATGATAAAGAAGACAGTCATAAGTGCGGCGACGATAGTCATGCCCCGCGCCCACCGG
AAGGAGCTGACTGGGTTGAAGGCTCTCAAGGGCATCGGTCGAGATCCCGGTGCCTAATGAGTGAGCTAAC
TTACATTAATTGCGTTGCGCTCACTGCCCGCTTTCCAGTCGGGAAACCTGTCGTGCCAGCTGCATTAATG
AATCGGCCAACGCGCGGGGAGAGGCGGTTTGCGTATTGGGCGCCAGGGTGGTTTTTCTTTTCACCAGTGA
GACGGGCAACAGCTGATTGCCCTTCACCGCCTGGCCCTGAGAGAGTTGCAGCAAGCGGTCCACGCTGGTT
TGCCCCAGCAGGCGAAAATCCTGTTTGATGGTGGTTAACGGCGGGATATAACATGAGCTGTCTTCGGTAT
CGTCGTATCCCACTACCGAGATATCCGCACCAACGCGCAGCCCGGACTCGGTAATGGCGCGCATTGCGCC
CAGCGCCATCTGATCGTTGGCAACCAGCATCGCAGTGGGAACGATACCCTCATTCAGCATTTGCATGGTT
TGTTGAAAACCGGACATGGCACTCCAGTCGCCTTCCCGTTCCGCTATCGGCTGAATTTGATTGCGAGTGA
GATATTTATGCCAGCCAGCCAGACGCAGACGCGCCGAGACAGAACTTAATGGGCCCGCTAACAGCGCGAT
TTGCTGGTGACCCAATGCGACCAGATGCTCCACGCCCAGTCGCGTACCGTCTTCATGGGAGAAAATAATA
CTGTTGATGGGTGTCTGGTCAGAGACATCAAGAAATAACGCCGGAACATTAGTGCAGGCAGCTTCCACAG
CAATGGCATCCTGGTCATCCAGCGGATAGTTAATGATCAGCCCACTGACGCGTTGCGCGAGAAGATTGTG
CACCGCCGCTTTACAGGCTTCGACGCCGCTTCGTTCTACCATCGACACCACCACGCTGGCACCCAGTTGA
TCGGCGCGAGATTTAATCGCCGCGACAATTTGCGACGGCGCGTGCAGGGCCAGACTGGAGGTGGCAACGC
CAATCAGCAACGACTGTTTGCCCGCCAGTTGTTGTGCCACGCGGTTGGGAATGTAATTCAGCTCCGCCAT
CGCCGCTTCCACTTTTTCCCGCGTTTTCGCAGAAACGTGGCTGGCCTGGTTCACCACGCGGGAAACGGTC
TGATAAGAGACACCGGCATACTCTGCGACATCGTATAACGTTACTGGTTTCACATTCACCACCCTGAATT
GACTCTCTTCCGGGCGCTATCATGCCATACCGCGAAAGGTTTTGCGCCATTCGATGGTGTCCGGGATCTC
GACGCTCTCCCTTATGCGACTCCTGCATTAGGAAGCAGCCCAGTAGTAGGTTGAGGCCGTTGAGCACCGC
CGCCGCAAGGAATGGTGCATG
Features (pLannotate 1.2.2; 21 found; start..end, strand, type, name):
    209..227     +  promoter       T7 promoter: promoter for bacteriophage T7 RNA polymerase
    228..252     +  protein_bind   lac operator: The lac repressor binds to the lac operator to inhibit transcription in E. coli. This inhibition can be relieved by adding lactose or isopropyl-β-D-thiogalactopyranoside (IPTG). lac repressor encoded by lacI
    267..289     +  RBS            RBS: efficient ribosome binding site from bacteriophage T7 gene 10 (Olins and Rangwala, 1989)
    308..325     +  CDS            6xHis: 6xHis affinity tag
    335..1435    +  CDS            MBP: maltose binding protein from E. coli; malE (mutated); This version of the gene does not encode a signal sequence, so MBP will remain in the cytosol.
   1448..1464    +  CDS            TEV site (fragment): tobacco etch virus (TEV) protease recognition and cleavage site
   4742..4759    +  CDS            9xHis (fragment): 9xHis affinity tag
   4769..4818    +  CDS            SET1 (fragment): solubility-enhancement tag derived from T7 phage gene 10B
   4826..4873    +  terminator     T7 terminator: transcription terminator for bacteriophage T7 RNA polymerase
   4910..5338    +  rep_origin     f1 ori (sequence partly withheld): f1 bacteriophage origin of replication; arrow indicates direction of (+) strand synthesis
   5392..5449    +  promoter       AmpR promoter (fragment): bla
   5458..6273    -  CDS            KanR: aminoglycoside phosphotransferase; aph(3')-Ia; confers resistance to kanamycin in bacteria or G418 (Geneticin®) in eukaryotes
   6395..6983    +  rep_origin     ori: high-copy-number ColE1/pMB1/pBR322/pUC origin of replication
   7169..7308    -  misc_feature   bom: basis of mobility region from pBR322
   7410..7601    -  CDS            rop: Rop protein, which maintains plasmids at low copy number; rop
   7618..7998    +  CDS            YPB1_ECOLX: Protein predicted: Swiss-Prot protein existence level 4. From Escherichia coli.
   8070..8361    -  CDS            TcR (fragment): tetracycline efflux protein; tet; confers resistance to tetracycline
   8376..8397    -  protein_bind   CAP binding site: CAP binding activates transcription in the presence of cAMP. E. coli catabolite activator protein
   8410..9492    -  CDS            lacI: lac repressor; lacI; The lac repressor binds to the lac operator to inhibit transcription in E. coli. This inhibition can be relieved by adding lactose or isopropyl-β-D-thiogalactopyranoside (IPTG).
   9493..9570    -  promoter       lacI promoter: lacI
   9578..187     -  CDS            TcR (fragment) (across the origin): tetracycline efflux protein; tet; confers resistance to tetracycline
