[The description below was written by a language model from this plasmid's Addgene catalogue record and pLannotate feature annotations shown in this document.]
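Description:
6xHis-MBP-BrCas12b-FNLDTA is a 9,670 bp pET-series bacterial expression plasmid for producing an engineered Cas12b nuclease from Brevibacillus sp. SYP-B805 in E. coli. It is maintained under kanamycin selection through an aph(3')-Ia KanR gene and replicates from a ColE1/pMB1-type origin. The backbone also carries the bom and rop elements, an f1 phage origin, and non-functional fragments of a tetracycline resistance gene left over from its pBR322 ancestry. The catalogue lists it as high copy, although rop normally moderates copy number.

Expression is driven by a T7 promoter with an adjacent lac operator and a T7 gene 10 ribosome binding site, and a plasmid-borne lacI gene supplies the repressor. Transcription therefore depends on a host providing T7 RNA polymerase and can be induced with IPTG, and it ends at a T7 terminator. The open reading frame begins with a 6xHis tag, followed by a cytosolic (signal-sequence-free) maltose binding protein and a TEV protease site, so the solubility and affinity tags can be cleaved off after purification. The roughly 3.3 kb BrCas12b coding sequence was inserted by Gibson assembly. It is not annotated by the automated feature table but corresponds to the unannotated gap between the TEV site and a C-terminal His tag. The short "SET1" hit just upstream of the terminator is probably a partial match to backbone sequence, not a functional tag.

The insert carries six substitutions (F208W, N524V, L795I, D868V, T874S, A1015E), reflected in the FNLDTA name. According to the associated publication title, these variants were engineered to make Cas12b highly thermostable for one-pot nucleic acid detection. The plasmid is used to express and purify this recombinant protein.
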