Addgene plasmid #195340: 6xHis-MBP-BrCas12b-FNLDTA
Purpose: Expresses Engineered BrCas12b in Bacteria
Depositing lab: Piyush Jain. Depositing organization: University of Florida. Publication: Engineering highly thermostable Cas12b via de novo structural analyses for one-pot detection of nucleic acids. Nguyen LT, Rananaware SR, Yang LG, Macaluso NC, Ocana-Ortiz JE, Meister KS, Pizzano BLM, Sandoval LSW, Hautamaki RC, Fang ZR, Joseph SM, Shoemaker GM, Carman DR, Chang L, Rakestraw NR, Zachary JF, Guerra S, Perez A, Jain PK. Cell Rep Med. 2023 May 16;4(5):101037. doi: 10.1016/j.xcrm.2023.101037. Epub 2023 May 8. PubMed 37160120.
Backbone
  Vector backbone: pET
  Backbone manufacturer: Scott Gradia Lab (Addgene plasmid # 29656)
  Backbone size w/o insert (bp): 6401
  Total vector size (bp): 9670
  Vector type: Bacterial Expression, CRISPR, Synthetic Biology
Growth in bacteria
  Bacterial resistance: Kanamycin, 50 μg/mL
  Growth temperature: 37°C
  Growth strain: DH5alpha
  Copy number: High Copy
Gene/Insert
  Gene/Insert name: BrCas12b
  Species: Brevibacillus sp. SYP-B805
  Insert size (bp): 3269
  Mutation: F208W, N524V, L795I, D868V, T874S, A1015E
  GenBank ID: WP_165214399.1
  Promoter: T7 Promoter
  Tag / fusion protein: MBP, TEV cleavage site, 6x His Tag (N terminal on backbone); 6xHis Tag (C terminal on insert)
  Cloning method: Gibson Cloning
  Sequencing primers: 5′ TAATACGACTCACTATAGGG; 3′ GCTAGTTATTGCTCAGCGG
Resource information
  A portion of this plasmid was derived from a plasmid made by: Twist Bioscience (wild-type gene). Variants were modified by the UF lab.
Terms and licenses: Academic/Nonprofit Terms; Industry Terms: Not Available to Industry
How to cite: 6xHis-MBP-BrCas12b-FNLDTA was a gift from Piyush Jain (Addgene plasmid # 195340 ; http://n2t.net/addgene:195340 ; RRID:Addgene_195340)
